>Addgene plasmid #138883 | pPD095 ZF43x12-Spaced_EYFP | addgene full sequence | sequence record 323523 | Addgene NGS Result
CACATTTCCCCGAAAAGTGCCACCTGACGTCGACGGATCGGGAGATCTGAATTCGGATCCAGAGTGAGGA
CTACCTATAGAAGTAAGAGTGAGGACAATCGTATACAAGTAGATCCAGAGTGAGGACTACCTATAGAAGT
AAGAGTGAGGACAATCGTATACAAGTAGATCCAGAGTGAGGACTACCTATAGAAGTAAGAGTGAGGACAA
TCGTATACAAGTAGATCCCTCTAGAGGGAGATCCAGAGTGAGGACTACCTATAGAAGTAAGAGTGAGGAC
AATCGTATACAAGTAGATCCAGAGTGAGGACTACCTATAGAAGTAAGAGTGAGGACAATCGTATACAAGT
AGATCCAGAGTGAGGACTACCTATAGAAGTAAGAGTGAGGACAATCGTATACAAGTAGATCCCTCTAGAG
GGTATATAATGGGGGCCACTAGTCTACTACCAGAGCTCATCGCTAGCGCCACCATGGTGAGCAAGGGCGA
GGAGCTGTTCACCGGGGTGGTGCCCATCCTGGTCGAGCTGGACGGCGACGTAAACGGCCACAAGTTCAGC
GTGTCCGGCGAGGGCGAGGGCGATGCCACCTACGGCAAGCTGACCCTGAAGTTCATCTGCACCACCGGCA
AGCTGCCCGTGCCCTGGCCCACCCTCGTGACCACCTTCGGCTACGGCCTGCAGTGCTTCGCCCGCTACCC
CGACCACATGAAGCAGCACGACTTCTTCAAGTCCGCCATGCCCGAAGGCTACGTCCAGGAGCGCACCATC
TTCTTCAAGGACGACGGCAACTACAAGACCCGCGCCGAGGTGAAGTTCGAGGGCGACACCCTGGTGAACC
GCATCGAGCTGAAGGGCATCGACTTCAAGGAGGACGGCAACATCCTGGGGCACAAGCTGGAGTACAACTA
CAACAGCCACAACGTCTATATCATGGCCGACAAGCAGAAGAACGGCATCAAGGTGAACTTCAAGATCCGC
CACAACATCGAGGACGGCAGCGTGCAGCTCGCCGACCACTACCAGCAGAACACCCCCATCGGCGACGGCC
CCGTGCTGCTGCCCGACAACCACTACCTGAGCTACCAGTCCGCCCTGAGCAAAGACCCCAACGAGAAGCG
CGATCACATGGTCCTGCTGGAGTTCGTGACCGCCGCCGGGATCACTCTCGGCATGGACGAGCTGTACAAG
TAGGCGGCCGCTCGAGTCTAGAGGGCCCGTTTAAACCCGCTGATCAGCCTCGACTGTGCCTTCTAGTTGC
CAGCCATCTGTTGTTTGCCCCTCCCCCGTGCCTTCCTTGACCCTGGAAGGTGCCACTCCCACTGTCCTTT
CCTAATAAAATGAGGAAATTGCATCGCATTGTCTGAGTAGGTGTCATTCTATTCTGGGGGGTGGGGTGGG
GCAGGACAGCAAGGGGGAGGATTGGGAAGACAATAGCAGGCATGCTGGGGATGCGGTGGGCTCTATGGCT
TCTGAGGCGGAAAGAACCAGCTGGGGCTCTAGGGGGTATCCCC
[124 nt withheld, positions 1514-1637]
C
[91 nt withheld, positions 1639-1729]
A
[49 nt withheld, positions 1731-1779]
CCTTTGACGTTGGAGTCCACGTTCTTT
[37 nt withheld, positions 1807-1843]
ACCCTATCTCGGTCTATTCTTTTGATTTATAAGGGATTTTGCCGATTTCGGCCTATTGGTTAAAAAATGA
GCTGATTTAACAAAAATTTAACGCGAATTAATTCTGTGGAATGTGTGTCAGTTAGGCTCAATTAGTCAGC
AACCATAGTCCCGCCCCTAACTCCGCCCATCCCGCCCCTAACTCCGCCCAGTTCCGCCCATTCTCCGCCC
CATGGCTGACTAATTTTTTTTATTTATGCAGAGGCCGAGGCCGCCTCTGCCTCTGAGCTATTCCAGAAGT
AGTGAGGAGGCTTTTTTGGAGGCCTAGGCTTTTGCAAAAAGCTCCCGGGAGCTTGTATATCCATTTTCGG
AGGTTGGGCTTCGGAATCGTTTTCCGGGACGCCGGCTGGATGATCCTCCAGCGCGGGGATCTCATGCTGG
AGTTCTTCGCCCACCCCAACTTGTTTATTGCAGCTTATAATGGTTACAAATAAAGCAATAGCATCACAAA
TTTCACAAATAAAGCATTTTTTTCACTGCATTCTAGTTGTGGTTTGTCCAAACTCATCAATGTATCTTAT
CATGTCTGTATACCGTCGACCTCTAGCTAGAGCTTGGCGTAATCATGGTCATAGCTGTTTCCTGTGTGAA
ATTGTTATCCGCTCACAATTCCACACAACATACGAGCCGGAAGCATAAAGTGTAAAGCCTGGGGTGCCTA
ATGAGTGAGCTAACTCACATTAATTGCGTTGCGCTCACTGCCCGCTTTCCAGTCGGGAAACCTGTCGTGC
CAGCTGCATTAATGAATCGGCCAACGCGCGGGGAGAGGCGGTTTGCGTATTGGGCGCTCTTCCGCTTCCT
CGCTCACTGACTCGCTGCGCTCGGTCGTTCGGCTGCGGCGAGCGGTATCAGCTCACTCAAAGGCGGTAAT
ACGGTTATCCACAGAATCAGGGGATAACGCAGGAAAGAACATGTGAGCAAAAGGCCAGCAAAAGGCCAGG
AACCGTAAAAAGGCCGCGTTGCTGGCGTTTTTCCATAGGCTCCGCCCCCCTGACGAGCATCACAAAAATC
GACGCTCAAGTCAGAGGTGGCGAAACCCGACAGGACTATAAAGATACCAGGCGTTTCCCCCTGGAAGCTC
CCTCGTGCGCTCTCCTGTTCCGACCCTGCCGCTTACCGGATACCTGTCCGCCTTTCTCCCTTCGGGAAGC
GTGGCGCTTTCTCATAGCTCACGCTGTAGGTATCTCAGTTCGGTGTAGGTCGTTCGCTCCAAGCTGGGCT
GTGTGCACGAACCCCCCGTTCAGCCCGACCGCTGCGCCTTATCCGGTAACTATCGTCTTGAGTCCAACCC
GGTAAGACACGACTTATCGCCACTGGCAGCAGCCACTGGTAACAGGATTAGCAGAGCGAGGTATGTAGGC
GGTGCTACAGAGTTCTTGAAGTGGTGGCCTAACTACGGCTACACTAGAAGAACAGTATTTGGTATCTGCG
CTCTGCTGAAGCCAGTTACCTTCGGAAAAAGAGTTGGTAGCTCTTGATCCGGCAAACAAACCACCGCTGG
TAGCGGTGGTTTTTTTGTTTGCAAGCAGCAGATTACGCGCAGAAAAAAAGGATCTCAAGAAGATCCTTTG
ATCTTTTCTACGGGGTCTGACGCTCAGTGGAACGAAAACTCACGTTAAGGGATTTTGGTCATGAGATTAT
CAAAAAGGATCTTCACCTAGATCCTTTTAAATTAAAAATGAAGTTTTAAATCAATCTAAAGTATATATGA
GTAAACTTGGTCTGACAGTTACCAATGCTTAATCAGTGAGGCACCTATCTCAGCGATCTGTCTATTTCGT
TCATCCATAGTTGCCTGACTCCCCGTCGTGTAGATAACTACGATACGGGAGGGCTTACCATCTGGCCCCA
GTGCTGCAATGATACCGCGAGATCCACGCTCACCGGCTCCAGATTTATCAGCAATAAACCAGCCAGCCGG
AAGGGCCGAGCGCAGAAGTGGTCCTGCAACTTTATCCGCCTCCATCCAGTCTATTAATTGTTGCCGGGAA
GCTAGAGTAAGTAGTTCGCCAGTTAATAGTTTGCGCAACGTTGTTGCCATTGCTACAGGCATCGTGGTGT
CACGCTCGTCGTTTGGTATGGCTTCATTCAGCTCCGGTTCCCAACGATCAAGGCGAGTTACATGATCCCC
CATGTTGTGCAAAAAAGCGGTTAGCTCCTTCGGTCCTCCGATCGTTGTCAGAAGTAAGTTGGCCGCAGTG
TTATCACTCATGGTTATGGCAGCACTGCATAATTCTCTTACTGTCATGCCATCCGTAAGATGCTTTTCTG
TGACTGGTGAGTACTCAACCAAGTCATTCTGAGAATAGTGTATGCGGCGACCGAGTTGCTCTTGCCCGGC
GTCAATACGGGATAATACCGCGCCACATAGCAGAACTTTAAAAGTGCTCATCATTGGAAAACGTTCTTCG
GGGCGAAAACTCTCAAGGATCTTACCGCTGTTGAGATCCAGTTCGATGTAACCCACTCGTGCACCCAACT
GATCTTCAGCATCTTTTACTTTCACCAGCGTTTCTGGGTGAGCAAAAACAGGAAGGCAAAATGCCGCAAA
AAAGGGAATAAGGGCGACACGGAAATGTTGAATACTCATACTCTTCCTTTTTCAATATTATTGAAGCATT
TATCAGGGTTATTGTCTCATGAGCGGATACATATTTGAATGTATTTAGAAAAATAAACAAATAGGGGTTC
CGCG
Features (pLannotate 1.2.2; 16 found; start..end, strand, type, name):
    416..432     +  promoter       minP (fragment): minimal TATA-box promoter with low basal activity
    474..1190    +  CDS            EYFP: EYFP is a basic (constitutively fluorescent) green/yellow fluorescent protein published in 1996, derived from Aequorea victoria. It is reported to be a very rapidly-maturing weak dimer with high acid sensitivity.
   1244..1468    +  polyA_signal   bGH poly(A) signal: bovine growth hormone polyadenylation signal
   1472..1493    +  promoter       SV40 promoter (fragment): SV40 enhancer and early promoter
   1514..1942    +  rep_origin     f1 ori (sequence partly withheld): f1 bacteriophage origin of replication; arrow indicates direction of (+) strand synthesis
   1947..1969    +  promoter       SV40 promoter (fragment): SV40 enhancer and early promoter
   1970..2161    +  promoter       SV40 promoter: SV40 early promoter
   2188..2286    +  CDS            ble (fragment): BLE_KLEPN - Experimental evidence at protein level: Swiss-Prot protein existence level 1. Binding protein with a strong affinity to the bleomycin family of antibiotics. Binds to CL990; an antimitotic-antibiotic compound. From Klebsiella pneumoniae.
   2281..2402    +  polyA_signal   SV40 poly(A) signal: SV40 polyadenylation signal
   2475..2491    -  protein_bind   lac operator: The lac repressor binds to the lac operator to inhibit transcription in E. coli. This inhibition can be relieved by adding lactose or isopropyl-β-D-thiogalactopyranoside (IPTG). lac repressor encoded by lacI
   2499..2529    -  promoter       lac promoter: promoter for the E. coli lac operon
   2544..2565    -  protein_bind   CAP binding site: CAP binding activates transcription in the presence of cAMP. E. coli catabolite activator protein
   2578..2670    -  CDS            lacI (fragment): lac repressor; lacI; The lac repressor binds to the lac operator to inhibit transcription in E. coli. This inhibition can be relieved by adding lactose or isopropyl-β-D-thiogalactopyranoside (IPTG).
   2853..3441    -  rep_origin     ori: high-copy-number ColE1/pMB1/pBR322/pUC origin of replication
   3612..4472    -  CDS            AmpR: β-lactamase; bla; confers resistance to ampicillin, carbenicillin, and related antibiotics
   4473..4577    -  promoter       AmpR promoter: bla
