[The description below was written by a language model from this plasmid's Addgene catalogue record and pLannotate feature annotations shown in this document.]
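Description:
pPD095 ZF43x12-Spaced_EYFP is a mammalian expression reporter plasmid from the COMET toolkit for building customizable genetic programs in mammalian cells. It was made by cloning a synthetic promoter element, ZF43x12-Spaced, between retained BglII and NheI sites of the pPD027 "Reporter Template v1 (Near Spaced)" backbone. The 4,577 nt plasmid is propagated in E. coli through a high-copy ColE1/pUC-type origin and selected with ampicillin via the AmpR (β-lactamase) gene and its own promoter. An f1 phage origin and remnants of a lac promoter/operator region and lacI are also annotated as backbone carry-over.

The reporter unit consists of the ZF43x12-Spaced element placed upstream of a minimal TATA-box promoter with low basal activity, followed by the EYFP coding sequence and a bovine growth hormone polyadenylation signal. The name suggests an array of twelve spaced binding sites for the zinc-finger domain ZF43, although these sites are not individually annotated in the feature table, which shows no features upstream of the minimal promoter fragment. In such a design, yellow fluorescence should remain low unless a cognate zinc-finger transcription factor is supplied to recruit transcriptional machinery to the minimal promoter, so EYFP output reads out the activity of that regulator. Downstream, an SV40 early promoter is followed only by a short fragment of the ble (bleomycin-family resistance) gene and an SV40 poly(A) signal, so the plasmid seems to lack an intact mammalian selection marker and is probably meant for transient transfection. The stated purpose is simply as the EYFP reporter for the ZF43x12-Spaced promoter.
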