Addgene plasmid #138883: pPD095 ZF43x12-Spaced_EYFP
Purpose: EYFP reporter vector for the ZF43x12-Spaced promoter
Depositing lab: Joshua Leonard. Depositing organization: Northwestern University. Publication: The COMET toolkit for composing customizable genetic programs in mammalian cells. Donahue PS, Draut JW, Muldoon JJ, Edelstein HI, Bagheri N, Leonard JN. Nat Commun. 2020 Feb 7;11(1):779. doi: 10.1038/s41467-019-14147-5. PubMed 32034124.
Backbone
  Vector backbone: pPD027 Reporter Template v1 (Near Spaced)
  Vector type: Mammalian Expression, Synthetic Biology
Growth in bacteria
  Bacterial resistance: Ampicillin, 100 μg/mL
  Growth temperature: 37°C
  Growth strain: DH5alpha
  Copy number: High Copy
Gene/Insert
  Gene/Insert name: ZF43x12-Spaced
  Species: Synthetic
  Promoter: ZF43x12-Spaced
  Cloning method: Restriction Enzyme; 5′ cloning site BglII (not destroyed); 3′ cloning site NheI (not destroyed)
  Sequencing primers: 5′ CGACACGGAAATGTTGAATAC; 3′ TAGAAGGCACAGTCGAGG
Terms and licenses: Academic/Nonprofit Terms; Industry Terms: Not Available to Industry
Depositor comments: Leonard Lab plasmid reference number: L1411
How to cite: pPD095 ZF43x12-Spaced_EYFP was a gift from Joshua Leonard (Addgene plasmid # 138883 ; http://n2t.net/addgene:138883 ; RRID:Addgene_138883)
