>Addgene plasmid #138883 | pPD095 ZF43x12-Spaced_EYFP | depositor partial sequence | sequence record 268433 | ZF43x12-Spaced promoter
AGATCTGAATTCGGATCCAGAGTGAGGACTACCTATAGAAGTAAGAGTGAGGACAATCGTATACAAGTAG
ATCCAGAGTGAGGACTACCTATAGAAGTAAGAGTGAGGACAATCGTATACAAGTAGATCCAGAGTGAGGA
CTACCTATAGAAGTAAGAGTGAGGACAATCGTATACAAGTAGATCCCTCTAGAGGGAGATCCAGAGTGAG
GACTACCTATAGAAGTAAGAGTGAGGACAATCGTATACAAGTAGATCCAGAGTGAGGACTACCTATAGAA
GTAAGAGTGAGGACAATCGTATACAAGTAGATCCAGAGTGAGGACTACCTATAGAAGTAAGAGTGAGGAC
AATCGTATACAAGTAGATCCCTCTAGAGGGTATATAATGGGGGCCACTAGTCTACTACCAGAGCTCATCG
CTAGC
